Addgene plasmid #221248: pMSCV-FKBP-TRIF(trunc 1-43)
Purpose: Expression of TRIF truncation 2 (44-222) in mammalian cells by retroviral transduction
Depositing lab: Jonathan Kagan. Depositing organization: Boston Children's Hospital. Publication: pLxIS-containing domains are biochemically flexible regulators of interferons and metabolism. Landau LM, Chaudhary N, Tien YC, Rogozinska M, Joshi S, Yao C, Crowley J, Hullahalli K, Campbell IW, Waldor MK, Haigis M, Kagan JC. Mol Cell. 2024 Jul 11;84(13):2436-2454.e10. doi: 10.1016/j.molcel.2024.05.030. Epub 2024 Jun 25. PubMed 38925114.
Backbone
  Vector backbone: pMSCV-IRES-GFP
  Vector type: Retroviral
Growth in bacteria
  Bacterial resistance: Ampicillin, 100 μg/mL
  Growth temperature: 37°C
  Growth strain: NEB Stable
  Copy number: High Copy
Gene/Insert
  Gene/Insert name: TRIF truncation 2 (44-222)
  Species: M. musculus (mouse)
  Entrez Gene: Ticam1 (a.k.a. TICAM-1, TRIF)
  Tag / fusion protein: 3xFLAG-4xFKBP (N terminal on insert)
  Cloning method: Restriction Enzyme; 5′ cloning site BglII (not destroyed); 3′ cloning site NotI (not destroyed)
Terms and licenses: Academic/Nonprofit Terms; Industry Terms: Not Available to Industry
How to cite: pMSCV-FKBP-TRIF(trunc 1-43) was a gift from Jonathan Kagan (Addgene plasmid # 221248 ; http://n2t.net/addgene:221248 ; RRID:Addgene_221248)
