[The description below was written by a language model from this plasmid's Addgene catalogue record and pLannotate feature annotations shown in this document.]
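Description:
pMSCV-FKBP-TRIF(trunc 1-43) is a gammaretroviral expression plasmid built on the pMSCV-IRES-GFP backbone, intended for producing replication-defective retrovirus to transduce mammalian cells. In bacteria it is maintained through a high-copy ColE1/pUC-type origin and selected with ampicillin via the β-lactamase gene. The backbone also carries short non-functional remnants of lacI, rop, bom, lacZα, TcR and env sequences. The transfer cassette is framed by murine embryonic stem cell virus 5′ and 3′ LTRs, with the MESV Ψ packaging signal and a truncated gag segment lacking its start codon. Together these allow the genomic RNA to be encapsidated when viral proteins are supplied in trans. No separate internal promoter is annotated, so expression is presumably driven by the 5′ LTR.

The insert, cloned between BglII and NotI, encodes a fragment of mouse TRIF (Ticam1) spanning residues 44–222, that is, the N-terminal region with the first 43 amino acids removed. It is fused at its N terminus to a 3xFLAG epitope and four tandem FKBP domains. The automated annotation detects only part of this tag (one FLAG fragment and two FKBP-like matches), but the spacing is consistent with a repeated array. FKBP repeats are commonly used to induce oligomerisation with a dimerising ligand, although the record does not spell out this use. TRIF is the adaptor that links TLR3 and TLR4 to NF-κB and IRF activation. Downstream, an EMCV IRES drives EGFP from the same transcript, marking transduced cells. The construct belongs to a truncation series used to study how pLxIS-containing domains regulate interferon responses and metabolism.
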