Features (pLannotate 1.2.2; 23 found; start..end, strand, type, name):
     61..81      +  CDS            FLAG (fragment): FLAG® epitope tag, followed by an enterokinase cleavage site
    784..1068    +  CDS            FPR2 (fragment): FKBP2_CRYNB - Protein inferred from homology: Swiss-Prot protein existence level 3. PPIases accelerate the folding of proteins. It catalyzes the cis-trans isomerization of proline imidic peptide bonds in oligopeptides (By similarity). From Cryptococcus neoformans var. neoformans serotype D (strain B-3501A) (Filobasidiella neoformans).
   1063..1383    +  CDS            FKBP1A: FKB1A_HUMAN - Also known as FKBP1, FKBP12. Experimental evidence at protein level: Swiss-Prot protein existence level 1. Keeps in an inactive conformation TGFBR1, the TGF-beta type I serine/threonine kinase receptor, preventing TGF-beta receptor activation in absence of ligand. Recruits SMAD7 to ACVR1B which prevents the association of SMAD2 and SMAD3 with the activin receptor complex, thereby blocking the activin signal. May modulate the RYR1 calcium channel activity. PPIases accelerate the folding of proteins. It catalyzes the cis-trans isomerization of proline imidic peptide bonds in oligop
   1402..1938    +  CDS            Ticam1 (fragment): TCAM1_MOUSE - Also known as Trif. Experimental evidence at protein level: Swiss-Prot protein existence level 1. Involved in innate immunity against invading pathogens. Adapter used by TLR3, TLR4 (through TICAM2) and TLR5 to mediate NF- kappa-B and interferon-regulatory factor (IRF) activation, and to induce apoptosis (PubMed:12855817, PubMed:16002681, PubMed:21703541). Ligand binding to these receptors results in TRIF recruitment through its TIR domain (PubMed:12855817, PubMed:16002681, PubMed:21703541). Distinct protein-interaction motifs allow recruitment of the effector proteins TBK1, TRAF6
   1961..1994    -  misc_feature   MCS (fragment): pBluescript multiple cloning site
   2096..2558    +  misc_feature   IRES: internal ribosome entry site (IRES) of the encephalomyocarditis virus (EMCV)
   2572..3291    +  CDS            EGFP: the original enhanced GFP (Yang et al., 1996) mammalian codon-optimized
   3353..3867    +  LTR            3' LTR: 3' long terminal repeat from murine embryonic stem cell virus
   4029..4045    -  protein_bind   lac operator: The lac repressor binds to the lac operator to inhibit transcription in E. coli. This inhibition can be relieved by adding lactose or isopropyl-β-D-thiogalactopyranoside (IPTG). lac repressor encoded by lacI
   4053..4083    -  promoter       lac promoter: promoter for the E. coli lac operon
   4098..4119    -  protein_bind   CAP binding site: CAP binding activates transcription in the presence of cAMP. E. coli catabolite activator protein
   4132..4224    -  CDS            lacI (fragment): lac repressor; lacI; The lac repressor binds to the lac operator to inhibit transcription in E. coli. This inhibition can be relieved by adding lactose or isopropyl-β-D-thiogalactopyranoside (IPTG).
   4407..4995    -  rep_origin     ori: high-copy-number ColE1/pMB1/pBR322/pUC origin of replication
   5166..6026    -  CDS            AmpR: β-lactamase; bla; confers resistance to ampicillin, carbenicillin, and related antibiotics
   6027..6131    -  promoter       AmpR promoter: bla
   6226..6261    +  CDS            rop (fragment): Rop protein, which maintains plasmids at low copy number; rop
   6363..6462    +  misc_feature   bom (fragment): basis of mobility region from pBR322
   6468..6617    -  CDS            lacZα (fragment): LacZα fragment of β-galactosidase; lacZ fragment
   6617..6818    -  CDS            TcR (fragment): tetracycline efflux protein; tet; confers resistance to tetracycline
   6819..6917    +  CDS            env (fragment): murine leukemia virus gPr80 envelope polyprotein precursor; env; proteolytically cleaved into gp70SU and p15TM subunits
   6959..7475    +  LTR            5' LTR: 5' long terminal repeat from murine embryonic stem cell virus
   7539..7880    +  misc_feature   MESV Ψ: packaging signal of murine embryonic stem cell virus
   7947..8363    +  CDS            gag (truncated): truncated Moloney murine leukemia virus (MMLV) gag gene lacking the start codon
>Addgene plasmid #221248 | pMSCV-FKBP-TRIF(trunc 1-43) | addgene full sequence | sequence record 438503 | Addgene NGS Result
AGATCTGCCACCATGGACTACAAGGATCACGACGGTGATTACAAGGACCACGACATCGACTACAAGGACG
ACGACGACAAGGGCGTTCAAGTAGAAACAATATCTCCAGGAGACGGGCGTACATTTCCTAAGCGTGGCCA
AACTTGCGTAGTCCATTATACCGGCATGCTGGAGGACGGTAAGAAGGTCGATAGCTCTAGAGACCGTAAC
AAACCTTTCAAATTTATGCTGGGGAAACAGGAGGTTATCCGTGGTTGGGAGGAAGGCGTGGCCCAAATGT
CCGTTGGGCAGCGTGCTAAGTTAACCATCTCGCCAGATTACGCATATGGGGCTACAGGCCATCCTGGGAT
CATTCCCCCGCATGCGACACTTGTGTTTGATGTAGAGCTGTTGAAGTTGGAGACGCGGGGAGTTCAAGTC
GAAACGATTTCACCAGGTGATGGACGCACCTTTCCTAAACGGGGACAAACGTGCGTCGTGCATTACACCG
GTATGCTGGAAGACGGCAAGAAAGTCGATTCAAGCCGCGATAGAAATAAACCCTTCAAATTCATGCTTGG
AAAACAGGAAGTAATACGCGGATGGGAAGAGGGTGTGGCGCAAATGTCTGTCGGGCAAAGAGCTAAACTG
ACAATAAGTCCTGATTACGCGTACGGTGCGACTGGGCACCCTGGTATCATTCCGCCGCACGCGACACTTG
TCTTCGACGTCGAGTTACTTAAGCTTGAGACGCGGGGGGTGCAGGTAGAGACTATTTCGCCCGGTGACGG
AAGAACTTTCCCAAAGCGGGGACAGACCTGTGTTGTCCACTACACTGGGATGTTGGAGGATGGTAAGAAA
GTTGACTCAAGTCGTGATCGCAACAAACCCTTTAAGTTTATGCTTGGGAAGCAGGAAGTCATCAGAGGTT
GGGAAGAAGGCGTAGCTCAGATGTCAGTGGGACAACGGGCCAAATTAACCATCAGTCCAGACTACGCCTA
CGGAGCCACCGGTCACCCAGGGATCATACCACCTCACGCAACCTTAGTGTTCGATGTGGAACTTTTAAAG
TTAGAGACGCGCGGTGTACAAGTGGAAACAATCAGTCCAGGGGATGGGAGAACATTCCCCAAAAGAGGCC
AGACGTGTGTCGTGCACTATACGGGGATGTTAGAAGATGGGAAAAAGGTCGATTCGTCACGCGACCGCAA
CAAACCGTTTAAATTCATGTTGGGAAAGCAGGAGGTGATTCGCGGCTGGGAGGAAGGTGTGGCACAGATG
AGCGTGGGCCAGAGAGCAAAACTGACTATCTCTCCTGATTATGCCTACGGCGCGACGGGCCACCCTGGCA
TAATTCCACCCCACGCTACCCTGGTATTCGATGTCGAGCTTCTGAAGCTTGAGGGTGCTGGGGCTGGGGC
TCACGCAATGGTTCTCTTGGCATTGGGGCAAGATACTGAGGCTAGGGTCAGTCTTGAATCCCTTAAAATG
AACACTGTAGCTCAGTTGGTTGCACACCAGTGGGCAGATATGGAGACTACCGAAGGTCCCGAAGAACCTC
CCGATCTCTCATGGACCGTTGCCAGGCTTTATCATTTGCTCGCAGAGGAGAACCTCTGTCCCGCCAGTAC
TCGGGATATGGCTTATCAGGTGGCCCTCCGCGATTTTGCAAGTCAAGGAGATCATCAACTTGGGCAACTC
CAAAACGAGGCTTGGGATAGATGTAGCTCAGATATCAAGGGAGACCCCTCCGGGTTTCAGCCACTTCACT
CTCACCAGGGTTCACTTCAACCACCTAGTGCCTCCCCTGCAGTCACTCGGAGCCAGCCCAGACCCATTGA
CACCCCCGACTGGTCCTGGGGACATACTCTCCATTCCACCAATTCCACTGCTAGCCTCGCTTCCCACCTT
GAAATATCACAGTCCCCCACACTTGCCTTTCTGAGTTCTCATCACGGATGATAAGCGGCCGCGTTTAAAC
GTCGACGGTATCGATAAGCTTGATATCGAATTCCGCCCCCCCCCCTAACGTTACTGGCCGAAGCCGCTTG
GAATAAGGCCGGTGTGCGTTTGTCTATATGTTATTTTCCACCATATTGCCGTCTTTTGGCAATGTGAGGG
CCCGGAAACCTGGCCCTGTCTTCTTGACGAGCATTCCTAGGGGTCTTTCCCCTCTCGCCAAAGGAATGCA
AGGTCTGTTGAATGTCGTGAAGGAAGCAGTTCCTCTGGAAGCTTCTTGAAGACAAACAACGTCTGTAGCG
ACCCTTTGCAGGCAGCGGAACCCCCCACCTGGCGACAGGTGCCTCTGCGGCCAAAAGCCACGTGTATAAG
ATACACCTGCAAAGGCGGCACAACCCCAGTGCCACGTTGTGAGTTGGATAGTTGTGGAAAGAGTCAAATG
GCTCTCCTCAAGCGTATTCAACAAGGGGCTGAAGGATGCCCAGAAGGTACCCCATTGTATGGGATCTGAT
CTGGGGCCTCGGTGCACATGCTTTACATGTGTTTAGTCGAGGTTAAAAAAACGTCTAGGCCCCCCGAACC
ACGGGGACGTGGTTTTCCTTTGAAAAACACGATGATAATATGGCCACAACCATGGTGAGCAAGGGCGAGG
AGCTGTTCACCGGGGTGGTGCCCATCCTGGTCGAGCTGGACGGCGACGTAAACGGCCACAAGTTCAGCGT
GTCTGGCGAGGGCGAGGGCGATGCCACCTACGGCAAGCTGACCCTGAAGTTCATCTGCACCACCGGCAAG
CTGCCCGTGCCCTGGCCCACCCTCGTGACCACCCTGACCTACGGCGTGCAGTGCTTCAGCCGCTACCCCG
ACCACATGAAGCAGCACGACTTCTTCAAGTCCGCCATGCCCGAAGGCTACGTCCAGGAGCGCACCATCTT
CTTCAAGGACGACGGCAACTACAAGACCCGCGCCGAGGTGAAGTTCGAGGGCGACACCCTGGTGAACCGC
ATCGAGCTGAAGGGCATCGACTTCAAGGAGGACGGCAACATCCTGGGGCACAAGCTGGAGTACAACTACA
ACAGCCACAACGTCTATATCATGGCCGACAAGCAGAAGAACGGCATCAAGGCGAACTTCAAGATCCGCCA
CAACATCGAGGACGGCAGCGTGCAGCTCGCCGACCACTACCAGCAGAACACCCCCATCGGCGACGGCCCC
GTGCTGCTGCCCGACAACCACTACCTGAGCACCCAGTCCGCCCTGAGCAAAGACCCCAACGAGAAGCGCG
ATCACATGGTCCTGCTGGAGTTCGTGACCGCCGCCGGGATCACTCTCGGCATGGACGAGCTGTACAAGTA
ATGAATTAATTAAGAATTCGATAAAATAAAAGATTTTATTTAGTCTCCAGAAAAAGGGGGGAATGAAAGA
CCCCACCTGTAGGTTTGGCAAGCTAGCTTAAGTAACGCCATTTTGCAAGGCATGGAAAATACATAACTGA
GAATAGAGAAGTTCAGATCAAGGTTAGGAACAGAGAGACAGCAGAATATGGGCCAAACAGGATATCTGTG
GTAAGCAGTTCCTGCCCCGGCTCAGGGCCAAGAACAGATGGTCCCCAGATGCGGTCCCGCCCTCAGCAGT
TTCTAGAGAACCATCAGATGTTTCCAGGGTGCCCCAAGGACCTGAAATGACCCTGTGCCTTATTTGAACT
AACCAATCAGTTCGCTTCTCGCTTCTGTTCGCGCGCTTCTGCTCCCCGAGCTCAATAAAAGAGCCCACAA
CCCCTCACTCGGCGCGCCAGTCCTCCGATAGACTGCGTCGCCCGGGTACCCGTGTATCCAATAAACCCTC
TTGCAGTTGCATCCGACTTGTGGTCTCGCTGTTCCTTGGGAGGGTCTCCTCTGAGTGATTGACTACCCGT
CAGCGGGGGTCTTTCATGGGTAACAGTTTCTTGAAGTTGGAGAACAACATTCTGAGGGTAGGAGTCGAAT
ATTAAGTAATCCTGACTCAATTAGCCACTGTTTTGAATCCACATACTCCAATACTCCTGAAATAGTTCAT
TATGGACAGCGCAGAAAGAGCTGGGGAGAATTGTGAAATTGTTATCCGCTCACAATTCCACACAACATAC
GAGCCGGAAGCATAAAGTGTAAAGCCTGGGGTGCCTAATGAGTGAGCTAACTCACATTAATTGCGTTGCG
CTCACTGCCCGCTTTCCAGTCGGGAAACCTGTCGTGCCAGCTGCATTAATGAATCGGCCAACGCGCGGGG
AGAGGCGGTTTGCGTATTGGGCGCTCTTCCGCTTCCTCGCTCACTGACTCGCTGCGCTCGGTCGTTCGGC
TGCGGCGAGCGGTATCAGCTCACTCAAAGGCGGTAATACGGTTATCCACAGAATCAGGGGATAACGCAGG
AAAGAACATGTGAGCAAAAGGCCAGCAAAAGGCCAGGAACCGTAAAAAGGCCGCGTTGCTGGCGTTTTTC
CATAGGCTCCGCCCCCCTGACGAGCATCACAAAAATCGACGCTCAAGTCAGAGGTGGCGAAACCCGACAG
GACTATAAAGATACCAGGCGTTTCCCCCTGGAAGCTCCCTCGTGCGCTCTCCTGTTCCGACCCTGCCGCT
TACCGGATACCTGTCCGCCTTTCTCCCTTCGGGAAGCGTGGCGCTTTCTCATAGCTCACGCTGTAGGTAT
CTCAGTTCGGTGTAGGTCGTTCGCTCCAAGCTGGGCTGTGTGCACGAACCCCCCGTTCAGCCCGACCGCT
GCGCCTTATCCGGTAACTATCGTCTTGAGTCCAACCCGGTAAGACACGACTTATCGCCACTGGCAGCAGC
CACTGGTAACAGGATTAGCAGAGCGAGGTATGTAGGCGGTGCTACAGAGTTCTTGAAGTGGTGGCCTAAC
TACGGCTACACTAGAAGAACAGTATTTGGTATCTGCGCTCTGCTGAAGCCAGTTACCTTCGGAAAAAGAG
TTGGTAGCTCTTGATCCGGCAAACAAACCACCGCTGGTAGCGGTGGTTTTTTTGTTTGCAAGCAGCAGAT
TACGCGCAGAAAAAAAGGATCTCAAGAAGATCCTTTGATCTTTTCTACGGGGTCTGACGCTCAGTGGAAC
GAAAACTCACGTTAAGGGATTTTGGTCATGAGATTATCAAAAAGGATCTTCACCTAGATCCTTTTAAATT
AAAAATGAAGTTTTAAATCAATCTAAAGTATATATGAGTAAACTTGGTCTGACAGTTACCAATGCTTAAT
CAGTGAGGCACCTATCTCAGCGATCTGTCTATTTCGTTCATCCATAGTTGCCTGACTCCCCGTCGTGTAG
ATAACTACGATACGGGAGGGCTTACCATCTGGCCCCAGTGCTGCAATGATACCGCGAGACCCACGCTCAC
CGGCTCCAGATTTATCAGCAATAAACCAGCCAGCCGGAAGGGCCGAGCGCAGAAGTGGTCCTGCAACTTT
ATCCGCCTCCATCCAGTCTATTAATTGTTGCCGGGAAGCTAGAGTAAGTAGTTCGCCAGTTAATAGTTTG
CGCAACGTTGTTGCCATTGCTACAGGCATCGTGGTGTCACGCTCGTCGTTTGGTATGGCTTCATTCAGCT
CCGGTTCCCAACGATCAAGGCGAGTTACATGATCCCCCATGTTGTGCAAAAAAGCGGTTAGCTCCTTCGG
TCCTCCGATCGTTGTCAGAAGTAAGTTGGCCGCAGTGTTATCACTCATGGTTATGGCAGCACTGCATAAT
TCTCTTACTGTCATGCCATCCGTAAGATGCTTTTCTGTGACTGGTGAGTACTCAACCAAGTCATTCTGAG
AATAGTGTATGCGGCGACCGAGTTGCTCTTGCCCGGCGTCAATACGGGATAATACCGCGCCACATAGCAG
AACTTTAAAAGTGCTCATCATTGGAAAACGTTCTTCGGGGCGAAAACTCTCAAGGATCTTACCGCTGTTG
AGATCCAGTTCGATGTAACCCACTCGTGCACCCAACTGATCTTCAGCATCTTTTACTTTCACCAGCGTTT
CTGGGTGAGCAAAAACAGGAAGGCAAAATGCCGCAAAAAAGGGAATAAGGGCGACACGGAAATGTTGAAT
ACTCATACTCTTCCTTTTTCAATATTATTGAAGCATTTATCAGGGTTATTGTCTCATGAGCGGATACATA
TTTGAATGTATTTAGAAAAATAAACAAATAGGGGTTCCGCGCACATTTCCCCGAAAAGTGCCACCTGACG
TCTAAGAAACCATTATTATCATGACATTAACCTATAAAAATAGGCGTATCACGAGGCCCTTTCGTCTCGC
GCGTTTCGGTGATGACGGTGAAAACCTCTGACACATGCAGCTCCCGGAGACGGTCACAGCTTGTCTGTAA
GCGGATGCCGGGAGCAGACAAGCCCGTCAGGGCGCGTCAGCGGGTGTTGGCGGGTGTCGGGGCTGGCTTA
ACTATGCGGCATCAGAGCAGATTGTACTGAGAGTGCACCATATGCGGTGTGAAATACCGCACAGATGCGT
AAGGAGAAAATACCGCATCAGGCGCCATTCGCCATTCAGGCTGCGCAACTGTTGGGAAGGGCGATCGGTG
CGGGCCTCTTCGCTATTACGCCAGCTGGCGAAAGGGGGATGTGCTGCAAGGCGATTAAGTTGGGTAACGC
CAGGGTTTTCCCAGTCACGACGTTGTAAAACGACGGCGCAAGGAATGGTGCATGCAAGGAGATGGCGCCC
AACAGTCCCCCGGCCACGGGGCCTGCCACCATACCCACGCCGAAACAAGCGCTCATGAGCCCGAAGTGGC
GAGCCCGATCTTCCCCATCGGTGATGTCGGCGATATAGGCGCCAGCAACCGCACCTGTGGCGCCGGTGAT
GCCGGCCACGATGCGTCCGGCGTAGAGGCGATTAGTCCAATTTGTTAAAGACAGGATATCAGTGGTCCAG
GCTCTAGTTTTGACTCAACAATATCACCAGCTGAAGCCTATAGAGTACGAGCCATAGATAAAATAAAAGA
TTTTATTTAGTCTCCAGAAAAAGGGGGGAATGAAAGACCCCACCTGTAGGTTTGGCAAGCTAGCTTAAGT
AACGCCATTTTGCAAGGCATGGAAAATACATAACTGAGAATAGAGAAGTTCAGATCAAGGTTAGGAACAG
AGAGACAGCAGAATATGGGCCAAACAGGATATCTGTGGTAAGCAGTTCCTGCCCCGGCTCAGGGCCAAGA
ACAGATGGTCCCCAGATGCGGTCCCGCCCTCAGCAGTTTCTAGAGAACCATCAGATGTTTCCAGGGTGCC
CCAAGGACCTGAAATGACCCTGTGCCTTATTTGAACTAACCAATCAGTTCGCTTCTCGCTTCTGTTCGCG
CGCTTCTGCTCCCCGAGCTCAATAAAAGAGCCCACAACCCCTCACTCGGCGCGCCAGTCCTCCGATAGAC
TGCGTCGCCCGGGTACCCGTATTCCCAATAAAGCCTCTTGCTGTTTGCATCCGAATCGTGGACTCGCTGA
TCCTTGGGAGGGTCTCCTCAGATTGATTGACTGCCCACCTCGGGGGTCTTTCATTTGGAGGTTCCACCGA
GATTTGGAGACCCCTGCCCAGGGACCACCGACCCCCCCGCCGGGAGGTAAGCTGGCCAGCGGTCGTTTCG
TGTCTGTCTCTGTCTTTGTGCGTGTTTGTGCCGGCATCTAATGTTTGCGCCTGCGTCTGTACTAGTTAGC
TAACTAGCTCTGTATCTGGCGGACCCGTGGTGGAACTGACGAGTTCTGAACACCCGGCCGCAACCCTGGG
AGACGTCCCAGGGACTTTGGGGGCCGTTTTTGTGGCCCGACCTGAGGAAGGGAGTCGATGTGGAATCCGA
CCCCGTCAGGATATGTGGTTCTGGTAGGAGACGAGAACCTAAAACAGTTCCCGCCTCCGTCTGAATTTTT
GCTTTCGGTTTGGAACCGAAGCCGCGCGTCTTGTCTGCTGCAGCGCTGCAGCATCGTTCTGTGTTGTCTC
TGTCTGACTGTGTTTCTGTATTTGTCTGAAAATTAGGGCCAGACTGTTACCACTCCCTTAAGTTTGACCT
TAGGTCACTGGAAAGATGTCGAGCGGATCGCTCACAACCAGTCGGTAGATGTCAAGAAGAGACGTTGGGT
TACCTTCTGCTCTGCAGAATGGCCAACCTTTAACGTCGGATGGCCGCGAGACGGCACCTTTAACCGAGAC
CTCATCACCCAGGTTAAGATCAAGGTCTTTTCACCTGGCCCGCATGGACACCCAGACCAGGTCCCCTACA
TCGTGACCTGGGAAGCCTTGGCTTTTGACCCCCCTCCCTGGGTCAAGCCCTTTGTACACCCTAAGCCTCC
GCCTCCTCTTCCTCCATCCGCCCCGTCTCTCCCCCTTGAACCTCCTCGTTCGACCCCGCCTCGATCCTCC
CTTTATCCAGCCCTCACTCCTTCTCTAGGCGCCGGAATT
